Addgene plasmid #107305: pCSD_2xNLS-SpCas9MT3-NLS-FKBP_SL
Purpose: Expresses R1335K mutant SpCas9 fused to FKBP with extra NLS in mammalian cells
Depositing lab: Scot Wolfe. Depositing organization: University of Massachusetts, Worcester.
Backbone
  Vector backbone: pCSDest2
  Backbone size w/o insert (bp): 4128
  Total vector size (bp): 8760
  Vector type: Mammalian Expression, CRISPR
Growth in bacteria
  Bacterial resistance: Ampicillin, 100 μg/mL
  Growth temperature: 37°C
  Growth strain: DH5alpha
  Copy number: High Copy
Gene/Insert
  Gene/Insert name: SpCas9
  Species: Synthetic; S. pyogenes
  Insert size (bp): 4635
  Mutation: R1335K and fused to FKBP
  Promoter: CMV IE94
  Tag / fusion protein: FKBP (C terminal on insert); 2x NLS (N terminal on insert)
  Cloning method: Restriction Enzyme; 5′ cloning site NcoI (not destroyed); 3′ cloning site XbaI (not destroyed)
  Sequencing primers: 5′ Sp6; 3′ T3
Terms and licenses: Academic/Nonprofit Terms; Industry Terms: Not Available to Industry
How to cite: pCSD_2xNLS-SpCas9MT3-NLS-FKBP_SL was a gift from Scot Wolfe (Addgene plasmid # 107305 ; http://n2t.net/addgene:107305 ; RRID:Addgene_107305)
