[The description below was written by a language model from this plasmid's Addgene catalogue record and pLannotate feature annotations shown in this document.]
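Description:
pCSD_2xNLS-SpCas9MT3-NLS-FKBP_SL is a mammalian expression and CRISPR plasmid of about 8.8 kb built on the pCSDest2 backbone. It is maintained in E. coli through a high-copy ColE1/pUC-type origin with ampicillin selection from the β-lactamase gene, and it also carries an f1 phage origin. Remnants of the parental cloning vector (lac promoter/operator, CAP site, lacZα and lacI fragments) and a single annotated attB1 Gateway site are present as backbone carry-over. No mammalian selection marker is annotated, so the plasmid appears suited to transient delivery.

The payload is a Streptococcus pyogenes Cas9 coding sequence carrying the R1335K substitution (the "MT3" variant of the name). R1335 is one of the arginines that contact the NGG PAM, so this change is generally understood to weaken PAM recognition. According to the record, the protein has two nuclear localisation signals at its N terminus. The name indicates a further NLS between Cas9 and a C-terminal human FKBP12 (FKBP1A) domain, although the NLS elements are not individually annotated in the feature tables. Expression is driven by the simian CMV IE94 enhancer/promoter and terminated by an SV40 polyadenylation signal. An SP6 promoter lies upstream of the open reading frame, which could in principle allow in vitro transcription, while T3 and a partial T7 promoter sit downstream in the opposite orientation.

FKBP is commonly used as one half of a rapamycin-type chemically induced dimerisation pair. This suggests the PAM-attenuated nuclease is meant to be recruited to a partner fusion, but the record does not name a partner or specific application. The depositor and sequencing-derived records give the same feature layout, differing by only a few nucleotides in length.
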