Features (pLannotate 1.2.2; 17 found; start..end, strand, type, name):
     37..55      +  promoter       SP6 promoter: promoter for bacteriophage SP6 RNA polymerase
    110..134     +  protein_bind   attB1: mutant version of attB; recombination site for the Gateway® BP reaction BP Clonase™
    297..4397    +  CDS            Cas9: Cas9 (Csn1) endonuclease from the Streptococcus pyogenes Type II CRISPR/Cas system generates RNA-guided double strand breaks in DNA
   4446..4769    +  CDS            FKBP1A: FKB1A_HUMAN - Also known as FKBP1, FKBP12. Experimental evidence at protein level: Swiss-Prot protein existence level 1. Keeps in an inactive conformation TGFBR1, the TGF-beta type I serine/threonine kinase receptor, preventing TGF-beta receptor activation in absence of ligand. Recruits SMAD7 to ACVR1B which prevents the association of SMAD2 and SMAD3 with the activin receptor complex, thereby blocking the activin signal. May modulate the RYR1 calcium channel activity. PPIases accelerate the folding of proteins. It catalyzes the cis-trans isomerization of proline imidic peptide bonds in oligop
   4789..4806    -  promoter       T7 promoter (fragment): promoter for bacteriophage T7 RNA polymerase
   4811..4945    -  polyA_signal   SV40 poly(A) signal: SV40 polyadenylation signal
   5058..5076    -  promoter       T3 promoter: promoter for bacteriophage T3 RNA polymerase
   5121..5137    -  protein_bind   lac operator: The lac repressor binds to the lac operator to inhibit transcription in E. coli. This inhibition can be relieved by adding lactose or isopropyl-β-D-thiogalactopyranoside (IPTG). lac repressor encoded by lacI
   5145..5175    -  promoter       lac promoter: promoter for the E. coli lac operon
   5190..5211    -  protein_bind   CAP binding site: CAP binding activates transcription in the presence of cAMP. E. coli catabolite activator protein
   5224..5316    -  CDS            lacI (fragment): lac repressor; lacI; The lac repressor binds to the lac operator to inhibit transcription in E. coli. This inhibition can be relieved by adding lactose or isopropyl-β-D-thiogalactopyranoside (IPTG).
   5499..6087    -  rep_origin     ori: high-copy-number ColE1/pMB1/pBR322/pUC origin of replication
   6258..7118    -  CDS            AmpR: β-lactamase; bla; confers resistance to ampicillin, carbenicillin, and related antibiotics
   7119..7223    -  promoter       AmpR promoter: bla
   7276..7704    -  rep_origin     f1 ori (sequence partly withheld): f1 bacteriophage origin of replication; arrow indicates direction of (+) strand synthesis
   7709..7775    -  CDS            lacZα (fragment): LacZα fragment of β-galactosidase; lacZ fragment
   7778..2       +  promoter       CMV IE94 promoter (across the origin): enhancer/promoter region of simian cytomegalovirus major immediate early transcription unit IE94
>Addgene plasmid #107305 | pCSD_2xNLS-SpCas9MT3-NLS-FKBP_SL | depositor full sequence | sequence record 202459 | pCSD_2xNLS-SpCas9MT3-NLS-FKBP_SL sequence 8760 bps
ACCGCCATTCTGCCTGGGGACGTCGGAGCAAGCTTGATTTAGGTGACACTATAGAATACAAGCTACTTGT
TCTTTTTGCAGGATCCCATCGATTCGAATTCAAGGATCAACAAGTTTGTACAAAAAAGCAGGCTGGCGCC
ACCATGGGTAGAGCCGCGCCGGCAGCTAAGAAAAAGAAACTGGATCAATTGGGCGCTAGCGGTAGTCCCG
GGTCTGGAGGTAGCGGCTCAAGTGGCCGTACGGCAGCTCCTGCGGCAAAAAAGAAAAAGTTGGACTCTGA
ATTCGGAAGCGGAAGCGACAAGAAGTACTCCATTGGGCTCGATATCGGTACCAACAGCGTCGGCTGGGCC
GTCATTACGGACGAGTACAAGGTGCCGAGCAAAAAATTCAAAGTTCTGGGCAATACCGATCGCCACAGCA
TAAAGAAGAACCTCATTGGAGCCCTCCTGTTCGACTCCGGGGAGACGGCCGAAGCCACGCGGCTCAAAAG
AACAGCACGGCGCAGATATACCCGCAGAAAGAATCGGATCTGCTACCTGCAGGAGATCTTTAGTAATGAG
ATGGCTAAGGTGGATGACTCTTTCTTCCATAGGCTGGAGGAGTCCTTTTTGGTGGAGGAGGATAAAAAGC
ACGAGCGCCACCCAATCTTTGGCAATATCGTGGACGAGGTGGCGTACCATGAAAAGTACCCAACCATATA
TCATCTGAGGAAGAAGCTGGTAGACAGTACTGATAAGGCTGACTTGCGGTTGATCTATCTCGCGCTGGCG
CACATGATCAAATTTCGGGGACACTTCCTCATCGAGGGGGACCTGAACCCAGACAACAGCGATGTCGACA
AACTCTTTATCCAACTGGTTCAGACTTACAATCAGCTTTTCGAGGAGAACCCGATCAACGCATCCGGCGT
TGACGCCAAAGCAATCCTGAGCGCTAGGCTGTCCAAATCCCGGCGGCTCGAAAACCTCATCGCACAGCTC
CCTGGGGAGAAGAAGAACGGCCTGTTTGGTAATCTTATCGCCCTGTCACTCGGGCTGACCCCCAACTTTA
AATCTAACTTCGACCTGGCCGAAGATGCCAAGCTGCAACTGAGCAAAGACACCTACGATGATGATCTCGA
CAATCTGCTGGCCCAGATCGGCGACCAGTACGCAGACCTTTTTTTGGCGGCAAAGAACCTGTCAGACGCC
ATTCTGCTGAGTGATATTCTGCGAGTGAACACGGAGATCACCAAAGCTCCGCTGAGCGCTAGTATGATCA
AGCGCTATGATGAGCACCACCAAGACTTGACTTTGCTGAAGGCCCTTGTCAGACAGCAACTGCCTGAGAA
GTACAAGGAAATTTTCTTCGATCAGTCTAAAAATGGCTACGCCGGATACATTGACGGCGGAGCAAGCCAG
GAGGAATTTTACAAATTTATTAAGCCCATCTTGGAAAAAATGGACGGCACCGAGGAGCTGCTGGTAAAGC
TGAACAGAGAAGATCTGTTGCGCAAACAGCGCACTTTCGACAATGGAAGCATCCCCCACCAGATTCACCT
GGGCGAACTGCACGCTATCCTCAGGCGGCAAGAGGATTTCTACCCCTTTTTGAAAGATAACAGGGAAAAG
ATTGAGAAAATCCTCACATTTCGGATACCCTACTATGTAGGCCCCCTCGCTCGGGGAAATTCCAGATTCG
CGTGGATGACTCGCAAATCAGAAGAGACCATCACTCCCTGGAACTTCGAGGAAGTCGTGGATAAGGGGGC
CTCTGCCCAGTCCTTCATCGAAAGGATGACTAACTTTGATAAAAATCTGCCTAACGAAAAGGTGCTTCCT
AAACACTCTCTGCTGTACGAGTACTTCACAGTTTATAACGAGCTCACCAAGGTCAAATACGTCACAGAAG
GGATGAGAAAGCCAGCATTCCTGTCTGGAGAGCAGAAGAAAGCTATCGTGGACCTCCTCTTCAAGACGAA
CCGGAAAGTTACCGTGAAACAGCTCAAAGAAGACTATTTCAAAAAGATTGAATGTTTCGACTCTGTTGAA
ATCAGCGGAGTGGAGGATCGCTTCAACGCATCCCTGGGAACGTATCACGATCTCCTGAAAATCATTAAAG
ACAAGGACTTCCTGGACAATGAGGAGAACGAGGACATTCTTGAGGACATTGTCCTCACCCTTACGTTGTT
TGAAGATAGGGAGATGATTGAAGAACGCTTGAAAACTTACGCTCATCTCTTCGACGACAAAGTCATGAAA
CAGCTCAAGAGACGCCGATATACAGGATGGGGGCGGCTGTCAAGAAAACTGATCAATGGCATCCGAGACA
AGCAGAGTGGAAAGACAATCCTGGATTTTCTTAAGTCCGATGGATTTGCCAACCGGAACTTCATGCAGTT
GATCCATGATGACTCTCTCACCTTTAAGGAGGACATCCAGAAAGCACAAGTTTCTGGCCAGGGGGACAGT
CTTCACGAGCACATCGCTAATCTTGCAGGTAGCCCAGCTATCAAAAAGGGAATACTGCAGACCGTTAAGG
TCGTGGATGAACTCGTCAAAGTAATGGGAAGGCATAAGCCCGAGAATATCGTTATCGAGATGGCCCGAGA
GAACCAAACTACCCAGAAGGGACAGAAGAACAGTAGGGAAAGGATGAAGAGGATTGAAGAGGGTATAAAA
GAACTGGGGTCCCAAATCCTTAAGGAACACCCAGTTGAAAACACCCAGCTTCAGAATGAGAAGCTCTACC
TGTACTACCTGCAGAACGGCAGGGACATGTACGTGGATCAGGAACTGGACATCAACCGGTTGTCCGACTA
CGACGTGGATCATATCGTGCCCCAAAGCTTTCTCAAAGATGATTCTATTGATAATAAAGTGTTGACAAGA
TCCGATAAAAATAGAGGGAAGAGTGATAACGTCCCCTCAGAAGAAGTTGTCAAGAAAATGAAAAATTATT
GGCGGCAGCTGCTGAACGCCAAACTGATCACACAACGGAAGTTCGATAATCTGACTAAGGCTGAACGAGG
TGGCCTGTCTGAGTTGGATAAAGCCGGCTTCATCAAAAGGCAGCTTGTTGAGACACGCCAGATCACCAAG
CACGTGGCCCAAATTCTCGATTCACGCATGAACACCAAGTACGATGAAAATGACAAACTGATTCGAGAGG
TGAAAGTTATTACTCTGAAGTCTAAGCTGGTCTCAGATTTCAGAAAGGACTTTCAGTTTTATAAGGTGAG
AGAGATCAACAATTACCACCATGCGCATGATGCCTACCTGAATGCAGTGGTAGGCACTGCACTTATCAAA
AAATATCCCAAGCTGGAATCTGAATTTGTTTACGGAGACTATAAAGTGTACGATGTTAGGAAAATGATCG
CAAAGTCTGAGCAGGAAATAGGCAAGGCCACCGCTAAGTACTTCTTTTACAGCAATATTATGAATTTTTT
CAAGACCGAGATTACACTGGCCAATGGAGAGATTCGGAAGCGACCACTTATCGAAACAAACGGAGAAACA
GGAGAAATCGTGTGGGACAAGGGTAGGGATTTCGCGACAGTCCGCAAGGTCCTGTCCATGCCGCAGGTGA
ACATCGTTAAAAAGACCGAAGTACAGACCGGAGGCTTCTCCAAGGAAAGTATCCTCCCGAAAAGGAACAG
CGACAAGCTGATCGCACGCAAAAAAGATTGGGACCCCAAGAAATACGGCGGATTCGATTCTCCTACAGTC
GCTTACAGTGTACTGGTTGTGGCCAAAGTGGAGAAAGGGAAGTCTAAAAAACTCAAAAGCGTCAAGGAAC
TGCTGGGCATCACAATCATGGAGCGATCCAGCTTCGAGAAAAACCCCATCGACTTTCTCGAAGCGAAAGG
ATATAAAGAGGTCAAAAAAGACCTCATCATTAAGCTGCCCAAGTACTCTCTCTTTGAGCTTGAAAACGGC
CGGAAACGAATGCTCGCTAGTGCGGGCGAGCTGCAGAAAGGTAACGAGCTGGCACTGCCCTCTAAATACG
TTAATTTCTTGTATCTGGCCAGCCACTATGAAAAGCTCAAAGGGTCTCCCGAAGATAATGAGCAGAAGCA
GCTGTTCGTGGAACAACACAAACACTACCTTGATGAGATCATCGAGCAAATAAGCGAGTTCTCCAAAAGA
GTGATCCTCGCCGACGCTAACCTCGATAAGGTGCTTTCTGCTTACAATAAGCACAGGGATAAGCCCATCA
GGGAGCAGGCAGAAAACATTATCCACTTGTTTACTCTGACCAACTTGGGCGCGCCTGCAGCCTTCAAGTA
CTTCGACACCACCATAGACAGAAAGAAGTACACCTCTACAAAGGAGGTCCTGGACGCCACACTGATTCAT
CAGTCAATTACGGGGCTCTATGAAACAAGAATCGACCTCTCTCAGCTCGGTGGAGACGGCACCGGCGGGC
CCAAGAAGAAGAGGAAGGTAATCGGATCCTCCGGAATGGGAGTGCAGGTGGAAACCATCTCCCCAGGAGA
CGGGCGCACCTTCCCCAAGCGCGGCCAGACCTGCGTGGTGCACTACACCGGGATGCTTGAAGATGGAAAG
AAATTTGATTCCTCTCGGGACAGAAACAAGCCCTTTAAGTTTATGCTAGGCAAGCAGGAGGTGATCCGAG
GCTGGGAAGAAGGGGTTGCCCAGATGAGTGTGGGTCAGAGAGCCAAACTGACTATATCTCCAGATTATGC
CTATGGTGCCACTGGGCACCCAGGCATCATCCCACCACATGCCACTCTCGTCTTCGATGTGGAGCTTCTA
AAACTGGAACTCGAGTAATAATCTAGAACTATAGTGAGTCGTATTACGTAGATCCAGACATGATAAGATA
CATTGATGAGTTTGGACAAACCACAACTAGAATGCAGTGAAAAAAATGCTTTATTTGTGAAATTTGTGAT
GCTATTGCTTTATTTGTAACCATTATAAGCTGCAATAAACAAGTTAACAACAACAATTGCATTCATTTTA
TGTTTCAGGTTCAGGGGGAGGTGTGGGAGGTTTTTTAATTCGCGGCCGCGGCGCCAATGCATTGGGCCCG
GTACCCAGCTTTTGTTCCCTTTAGTGAGGGTTAATTGCGCGCTTGGCGTAATCATGGTCATAGCTGTTTC
CTGTGTGAAATTGTTATCCGCTCACAATTCCACACAACATACGAGCCGGAAGCATAAAGTGTAAAGCCTG
GGGTGCCTAATGAGTGAGCTAACTCACATTAATTGCGTTGCGCTCACTGCCCGCTTTCCAGTCGGGAAAC
CTGTCGTGCCAGCTGCATTAATGAATCGGCCAACGCGCGGGGAGAGGCGGTTTGCGTATTGGGCGCTCTT
CCGCTTCCTCGCTCACTGACTCGCTGCGCTCGGTCGTTCGGCTGCGGCGAGCGGTATCAGCTCACTCAAA
GGCGGTAATACGGTTATCCACAGAATCAGGGGATAACGCAGGAAAGAACATGTGAGCAAAAGGCCAGCAA
AAGGCCAGGAACCGTAAAAAGGCCGCGTTGCTGGCGTTTTTCCATAGGCTCCGCCCCCCTGACGAGCATC
ACAAAAATCGACGCTCAAGTCAGAGGTGGCGAAACCCGACAGGACTATAAAGATACCAGGCGTTTCCCCC
TGGAAGCTCCCTCGTGCGCTCTCCTGTTCCGACCCTGCCGCTTACCGGATACCTGTCCGCCTTTCTCCCT
TCGGGAAGCGTGGCGCTTTCTCATAGCTCACGCTGTAGGTATCTCAGTTCGGTGTAGGTCGTTCGCTCCA
AGCTGGGCTGTGTGCACGAACCCCCCGTTCAGCCCGACCGCTGCGCCTTATCCGGTAACTATCGTCTTGA
GTCCAACCCGGTAAGACACGACTTATCGCCACTGGCAGCAGCCACTGGTAACAGGATTAGCAGAGCGAGG
TATGTAGGCGGTGCTACAGAGTTCTTGAAGTGGTGGCCTAACTACGGCTACACTAGAAGGACAGTATTTG
GTATCTGCGCTCTGCTGAAGCCAGTTACCTTCGGAAAAAGAGTTGGTAGCTCTTGATCCGGCAAACAAAC
CACCGCTGGTAGCGGTGGTTTTTTTGTTTGCAAGCAGCAGATTACGCGCAGAAAAAAAGGATCTCAAGAA
GATCCTTTGATCTTTTCTACGGGGTCTGACGCTCAGTGGAACGAAAACTCACGTTAAGGGATTTTGGTCA
TGAGATTATCAAAAAGGATCTTCACCTAGATCCTTTTAAATTAAAAATGAAGTTTTAAATCAATCTAAAG
TATATATGAGTAAACTTGGTCTGACAGTTACCAATGCTTAATCAGTGAGGCACCTATCTCAGCGATCTGT
CTATTTCGTTCATCCATAGTTGCCTGACTCCCCGTCGTGTAGATAACTACGATACGGGAGGGCTTACCAT
CTGGCCCCAGTGCTGCAATGATACCGCGAGACCCACGCTCACCGGCTCCAGATTTATCAGCAATAAACCA
GCCAGCCGGAAGGGCCGAGCGCAGAAGTGGTCCTGCAACTTTATCCGCCTCCATCCAGTCTATTAATTGT
TGCCGGGAAGCTAGAGTAAGTAGTTCGCCAGTTAATAGTTTGCGCAACGTTGTTGCCATTGCTACAGGCA
TCGTGGTGTCACGCTCGTCGTTTGGTATGGCTTCATTCAGCTCCGGTTCCCAACGATCAAGGCGAGTTAC
ATGATCCCCCATGTTGTGCAAAAAAGCGGTTAGCTCCTTCGGTCCTCCGATCGTTGTCAGAAGTAAGTTG
GCCGCAGTGTTATCACTCATGGTTATGGCAGCACTGCATAATTCTCTTACTGTCATGCCATCCGTAAGAT
GCTTTTCTGTGACTGGTGAGTACTCAACCAAGTCATTCTGAGAATAGTGTATGCGGCGACCGAGTTGCTC
TTGCCCGGCGTCAATACGGGATAATACCGCGCCACATAGCAGAACTTTAAAAGTGCTCATCATTGGAAAA
CGTTCTTCGGGGCGAAAACTCTCAAGGATCTTACCGCTGTTGAGATCCAGTTCGATGTAACCCACTCGTG
CACCCAACTGATCTTCAGCATCTTTTACTTTCACCAGCGTTTCTGGGTGAGCAAAAACAGGAAGGCAAAA
TGCCGCAAAAAAGGGAATAAGGGCGACACGGAAATGTTGAATACTCATACTCTTCCTTTTTCAATATTAT
TGAAGCATTTATCAGGGTTATTGTCTCATGAGCGGATACATATTTGAATGTATTTAGAAAAATAAACAAA
TAGGGGTTCCGCGCACATTTCCCCGAAAAGTGCCACCTAAATTGTAAGCGTTAATATTTTGTTAAAATTC
GCGTTAAATTTTTGTTAAATCAGCTCATTTTTTAACCAATAGGCCGAAATCGGCAAAATCCCTTATAAAT
CAAAAGAATAGACCGAGATAGGGT
[37 nt withheld, positions 7375-7411]
AAAGAACGTGGACTCCAACGTCAAAGG
[49 nt withheld, positions 7439-7487]
T
[91 nt withheld, positions 7489-7579]
G
[124 nt withheld, positions 7581-7704]
CCCATTCGCCATTCAGGCTGCGCAACTGTTGGGAAGGGCGATCGGTGCGGGCCTCTTCGCTATTACGCCA
GTCGACCATAGCCAATTCAATATGGCGTATATGGACTCATGCCAATTCAATATGGTGGATCTGGACCTGT
GCCAATTCAATATGGCGTATATGGACTCGTGCCAATTCAATATGGTGGATCTGGACCCCAGCCAATTCAA
TATGGCGGACTTGGCACCATGCCAATTCAATATGGCGGACTTGGCACTGTGCCAACTGGGGAGGGGTCTA
CTTGGCACGGTGCCAAGTTTGAGGAGGGGTCTTGGCCCTGTGCCAAGTCCGCCATATTGAATTGGCATGG
TGCCAATAATGGCGGCCATATTGGCTATATGCCAGGATCAATATATAGGCAATATCCAATATGGCCCTAT
GCCAATATGGCTATTGGCCAGGTTCAATACTATGTATTGGCCCTATGCCATATAGTATTCCATATATGGG
TTTTCCTATTGACGTAGATAGCCCCTCCCAATGGGCGGTCCCATATACCATATATGGGGCTTCCTAATAC
CGCCCATAGCCACTCCCCCATTGACGTCAATGGTCTCTATATATGGTCTTTCCTATTGACGTCATATGGG
CGGTCCTATTGACGTATATGGCGCCTCCCCCATTGACGTCAATTACGGTAAATGGCCCGCCTGGCTCAAT
GCCCATTGACGTCAATAGGACCACCCACCATTGACGTCAATGGGATGGCTCATTGCCCATTCATATCCGT
TCTCACGCCCCCTATTGACGTCAATGACGGTAAATGGCCCACTTGGCAGTACATCAATATCTATTAATAG
TAACTTGGCAAGTACATTACTATTGGAAGGACGCCAGGGTACATTGGCAGTACTCCCATTGACGTCAATG
GCGGTAAATGGCCCGCGATGGCTGCCAAGTACATCCCCATTGACGTCAATGGGGAGGGGCAATGACGCAA
ATGGGCGTTCCATTGACGTAAATGGGCGGTAGGCGTGCCTAATGGGAGGTCTATATAAGCAATGCTCGTT
TAGGGA
