Features (pLannotate 1.2.2; 17 found; start..end, strand, type, name):
     32..50      +  promoter       SP6 promoter: promoter for bacteriophage SP6 RNA polymerase
    105..129     +  protein_bind   attB1: mutant version of attB; recombination site for the Gateway® BP reaction BP Clonase™
    292..4392    +  CDS            Cas9: Cas9 (Csn1) endonuclease from the Streptococcus pyogenes Type II CRISPR/Cas system generates RNA-guided double strand breaks in DNA
   4441..4764    +  CDS            FKBP1A: FKB1A_HUMAN - Also known as FKBP1, FKBP12. Experimental evidence at protein level: Swiss-Prot protein existence level 1. Keeps in an inactive conformation TGFBR1, the TGF-beta type I serine/threonine kinase receptor, preventing TGF-beta receptor activation in absence of ligand. Recruits SMAD7 to ACVR1B which prevents the association of SMAD2 and SMAD3 with the activin receptor complex, thereby blocking the activin signal. May modulate the RYR1 calcium channel activity. PPIases accelerate the folding of proteins. It catalyzes the cis-trans isomerization of proline imidic peptide bonds in oligop
   4784..4801    -  promoter       T7 promoter (fragment): promoter for bacteriophage T7 RNA polymerase
   4806..4940    -  polyA_signal   SV40 poly(A) signal: SV40 polyadenylation signal
   5053..5071    -  promoter       T3 promoter: promoter for bacteriophage T3 RNA polymerase
   5116..5132    -  protein_bind   lac operator: The lac repressor binds to the lac operator to inhibit transcription in E. coli. This inhibition can be relieved by adding lactose or isopropyl-β-D-thiogalactopyranoside (IPTG). lac repressor encoded by lacI
   5140..5170    -  promoter       lac promoter: promoter for the E. coli lac operon
   5185..5206    -  protein_bind   CAP binding site: CAP binding activates transcription in the presence of cAMP. E. coli catabolite activator protein
   5219..5311    -  CDS            lacI (fragment): lac repressor; lacI; The lac repressor binds to the lac operator to inhibit transcription in E. coli. This inhibition can be relieved by adding lactose or isopropyl-β-D-thiogalactopyranoside (IPTG).
   5494..6082    -  rep_origin     ori: high-copy-number ColE1/pMB1/pBR322/pUC origin of replication
   6253..7113    -  CDS            AmpR: β-lactamase; bla; confers resistance to ampicillin, carbenicillin, and related antibiotics
   7114..7218    -  promoter       AmpR promoter: bla
   7271..7699    -  rep_origin     f1 ori (sequence partly withheld): f1 bacteriophage origin of replication; arrow indicates direction of (+) strand synthesis
   7704..7770    -  CDS            lacZα (fragment): LacZα fragment of β-galactosidase; lacZ fragment
   7777..8754    +  promoter       CMV IE94 promoter: enhancer/promoter region of simian cytomegalovirus major immediate early transcription unit IE94
>Addgene plasmid #107305 | pCSD_2xNLS-SpCas9MT3-NLS-FKBP_SL | addgene full sequence | sequence record 204646 | Addgene NGS Result
CATTCTGCCTGGGGACGTCGGAGCAAGCTTGATTTAGGTGACACTATAGAATACAAGCTACTTGTTCTTT
TTGCAGGATCCCATCGATTCGAATTCAAGGATCAACAAGTTTGTACAAAAAAGCAGGCTGGCGCCACCAT
GGGTAGAGCCGCGCCGGCAGCTAAGAAAAAGAAACTGGATCAATTGGGCGCTAGCGGTAGTCCCGGGTCT
GGAGGTAGCGGCTCAAGTGGCCGTACGGCAGCTCCTGCGGCAAAAAAGAAAAAGTTGGACTCTGAATTCG
GAAGCGGAAGCGACAAGAAGTACTCCATTGGGCTCGATATCGGTACCAACAGCGTCGGCTGGGCCGTCAT
TACGGACGAGTACAAGGTGCCGAGCAAAAAATTCAAAGTTCTGGGCAATACCGATCGCCACAGCATAAAG
AAGAACCTCATTGGAGCCCTCCTGTTCGACTCCGGGGAGACGGCCGAAGCCACGCGGCTCAAAAGAACAG
CACGGCGCAGATATACCCGCAGAAAGAATCGGATCTGCTACCTGCAGGAGATCTTTAGTAATGAGATGGC
TAAGGTGGATGACTCTTTCTTCCATAGGCTGGAGGAGTCCTTTTTGGTGGAGGAGGATAAAAAGCACGAG
CGCCACCCAATCTTTGGCAATATCGTGGACGAGGTGGCGTACCATGAAAAGTACCCAACCATATATCATC
TGAGGAAGAAGCTGGTAGACAGTACTGATAAGGCTGACTTGCGGTTGATCTATCTCGCGCTGGCGCACAT
GATCAAATTTCGGGGACACTTCCTCATCGAGGGGGACCTGAACCCAGACAACAGCGATGTCGACAAACTC
TTTATCCAACTGGTTCAGACTTACAATCAGCTTTTCGAGGAGAACCCGATCAACGCATCCGGCGTTGACG
CCAAAGCAATCCTGAGCGCTAGGCTGTCCAAATCCCGGCGGCTCGAAAACCTCATCGCACAGCTCCCTGG
GGAGAAGAAGAACGGCCTGTTTGGTAATCTTATCGCCCTGTCACTCGGGCTGACCCCCAACTTTAAATCT
AACTTCGACCTGGCCGAAGATGCCAAGCTGCAACTGAGCAAAGACACCTACGATGATGATCTCGACAATC
TGCTGGCCCAGATCGGCGACCAGTACGCAGACCTTTTTTTGGCGGCAAAGAACCTGTCAGACGCCATTCT
GCTGAGTGATATTCTGCGAGTGAACACGGAGATCACCAAAGCTCCGCTGAGCGCTAGTATGATCAAGCGC
TATGATGAGCACCACCAAGACTTGACTTTGCTGAAGGCCCTTGTCAGACAGCAACTGCCTGAGAAGTACA
AGGAAATTTTCTTCGATCAGTCTAAAAATGGCTACGCCGGATACATTGACGGCGGAGCAAGCCAGGAGGA
ATTTTACAAATTTATTAAGCCCATCTTGGAAAAAATGGACGGCACCGAGGAGCTGCTGGTAAAGCTGAAC
AGAGAAGATCTGTTGCGCAAACAGCGCACTTTCGACAATGGAAGCATCCCCCACCAGATTCACCTGGGCG
AACTGCACGCTATCCTCAGGCGGCAAGAGGATTTCTACCCCTTTTTGAAAGATAACAGGGAAAAGATTGA
GAAAATCCTCACATTTCGGATACCCTACTATGTAGGCCCCCTCGCTCGGGGAAATTCCAGATTCGCGTGG
ATGACTCGCAAATCAGAAGAGACCATCACTCCCTGGAACTTCGAGGAAGTCGTGGATAAGGGGGCCTCTG
CCCAGTCCTTCATCGAAAGGATGACTAACTTTGATAAAAATCTGCCTAACGAAAAGGTGCTTCCTAAACA
CTCTCTGCTGTACGAGTACTTCACAGTTTATAACGAGCTCACCAAGGTCAAATACGTCACAGAAGGGATG
AGAAAGCCAGCATTCCTGTCTGGAGAGCAGAAGAAAGCTATCGTGGACCTCCTCTTCAAGACGAACCGGA
AAGTTACCGTGAAACAGCTCAAAGAAGACTATTTCAAAAAGATTGAATGTTTCGACTCTGTTGAAATCAG
CGGAGTGGAGGATCGCTTCAACGCATCCCTGGGAACGTATCACGATCTCCTGAAAATCATTAAAGACAAG
GACTTCCTGGACAATGAGGAGAACGAGGACATTCTTGAGGACATTGTCCTCACCCTTACGTTGTTTGAAG
ATAGGGAGATGATTGAAGAACGCTTGAAAACTTACGCTCATCTCTTCGACGACAAAGTCATGAAACAGCT
CAAGAGACGCCGATATACAGGATGGGGGCGGCTGTCAAGAAAACTGATCAATGGCATCCGAGACAAGCAG
AGTGGAAAGACAATCCTGGATTTTCTTAAGTCCGATGGATTTGCCAACCGGAACTTCATGCAGTTGATCC
ATGATGACTCTCTCACCTTTAAGGAGGACATCCAGAAAGCACAAGTTTCTGGCCAGGGGGACAGTCTTCA
CGAGCACATCGCTAATCTTGCAGGTAGCCCAGCTATCAAAAAGGGAATACTGCAGACCGTTAAGGTCGTG
GATGAACTCGTCAAAGTAATGGGAAGGCATAAGCCCGAGAATATCGTTATCGAGATGGCCCGAGAGAACC
AAACTACCCAGAAGGGACAGAAGAACAGTAGGGAAAGGATGAAGAGGATTGAAGAGGGTATAAAAGAACT
GGGGTCCCAAATCCTTAAGGAACACCCAGTTGAAAACACCCAGCTTCAGAATGAGAAGCTCTACCTGTAC
TACCTGCAGAACGGCAGGGACATGTACGTGGATCAGGAACTGGACATCAACCGGTTGTCCGACTACGACG
TGGATCATATCGTGCCCCAAAGCTTTCTCAAAGATGATTCTATTGATAATAAAGTGTTGACAAGATCCGA
TAAAAATAGAGGGAAGAGTGATAACGTCCCCTCAGAAGAAGTTGTCAAGAAAATGAAAAATTATTGGCGG
CAGCTGCTGAACGCCAAACTGATCACACAACGGAAGTTCGATAATCTGACTAAGGCTGAACGAGGTGGCC
TGTCTGAGTTGGATAAAGCCGGCTTCATCAAAAGGCAGCTTGTTGAGACACGCCAGATCACCAAGCACGT
GGCCCAAATTCTCGATTCACGCATGAACACCAAGTACGATGAAAATGACAAACTGATTCGAGAGGTGAAA
GTTATTACTCTGAAGTCTAAGCTGGTCTCAGATTTCAGAAAGGACTTTCAGTTTTATAAGGTGAGAGAGA
TCAACAATTACCACCATGCGCATGATGCCTACCTGAATGCAGTGGTAGGCACTGCACTTATCAAAAAATA
TCCCAAGCTGGAATCTGAATTTGTTTACGGAGACTATAAAGTGTACGATGTTAGGAAAATGATCGCAAAG
TCTGAGCAGGAAATAGGCAAGGCCACCGCTAAGTACTTCTTTTACAGCAATATTATGAATTTTTTCAAGA
CCGAGATTACACTGGCCAATGGAGAGATTCGGAAGCGACCACTTATCGAAACAAACGGAGAAACAGGAGA
AATCGTGTGGGACAAGGGTAGGGATTTCGCGACAGTCCGCAAGGTCCTGTCCATGCCGCAGGTGAACATC
GTTAAAAAGACCGAAGTACAGACCGGAGGCTTCTCCAAGGAAAGTATCCTCCCGAAAAGGAACAGCGACA
AGCTGATCGCACGCAAAAAAGATTGGGACCCCAAGAAATACGGCGGATTCGATTCTCCTACAGTCGCTTA
CAGTGTACTGGTTGTGGCCAAAGTGGAGAAAGGGAAGTCTAAAAAACTCAAAAGCGTCAAGGAACTGCTG
GGCATCACAATCATGGAGCGATCCAGCTTCGAGAAAAACCCCATCGACTTTCTCGAAGCGAAAGGATATA
AAGAGGTCAAAAAAGACCTCATCATTAAGCTGCCCAAGTACTCTCTCTTTGAGCTTGAAAACGGCCGGAA
ACGAATGCTCGCTAGTGCGGGCGAGCTGCAGAAAGGTAACGAGCTGGCACTGCCCTCTAAATACGTTAAT
TTCTTGTATCTGGCCAGCCACTATGAAAAGCTCAAAGGGTCTCCCGAAGATAATGAGCAGAAGCAGCTGT
TCGTGGAACAACACAAACACTACCTTGATGAGATCATCGAGCAAATAAGCGAGTTCTCCAAAAGAGTGAT
CCTCGCCGACGCTAACCTCGATAAGGTGCTTTCTGCTTACAATAAGCACAGGGATAAGCCCATCAGGGAG
CAGGCAGAAAACATTATCCACTTGTTTACTCTGACCAACTTGGGCGCGCCTGCAGCCTTCAAGTACTTCG
ACACCACCATAGACAGAAAGAAGTACACCTCTACAAAGGAGGTCCTGGACGCCACACTGATTCATCAGTC
AATTACGGGGCTCTATGAAACAAGAATCGACCTCTCTCAGCTCGGTGGAGACGGCACCGGCGGGCCCAAG
AAGAAGAGGAAGGTAATCGGATCCTCCGGAATGGGAGTGCAGGTGGAAACCATCTCCCCAGGAGACGGGC
GCACCTTCCCCAAGCGCGGCCAGACCTGCGTGGTGCACTACACCGGGATGCTTGAAGATGGAAAGAAATT
TGATTCCTCTCGGGACAGAAACAAGCCCTTTAAGTTTATGCTAGGCAAGCAGGAGGTGATCCGAGGCTGG
GAAGAAGGGGTTGCCCAGATGAGTGTGGGTCAGAGAGCCAAACTGACTATATCTCCAGATTATGCCTATG
GTGCCACTGGGCACCCAGGCATCATCCCACCACATGCCACTCTCGTCTTCGATGTGGAGCTTCTAAAACT
GGAACTCGAGTAATAATCTAGAACTATAGTGAGTCGTATTACGTAGATCCAGACATGATAAGATACATTG
ATGAGTTTGGACAAACCACAACTAGAATGCAGTGAAAAAAATGCTTTATTTGTGAAATTTGTGATGCTAT
TGCTTTATTTGTAACCATTATAAGCTGCAATAAACAAGTTAACAACAACAATTGCATTCATTTTATGTTT
CAGGTTCAGGGGGAGGTGTGGGAGGTTTTTTAATTCGCGGCCGCGGCGCCAATGCATTGGGCCCGGTACC
CAGCTTTTGTTCCCTTTAGTGAGGGTTAATTGCGCGCTTGGCGTAATCATGGTCATAGCTGTTTCCTGTG
TGAAATTGTTATCCGCTCACAATTCCACACAACATACGAGCCGGGAGCATAAAGTGTAAAGCCTGGGGTG
CCTAATGAGTGAGCTAACTCACATTAATTGCGTTGCGCTCACTGCCCGCTTTCCAGTCGGGAAACCTGTC
GTGCCAGCTGCATTAATGAATCGGCCAACGCGCGGGGAGAGGCGGTTTGCGTATTGGGCGCTCTTCCGCT
TCCTCGCTCACTGACTCGCTGCGCTCGGTCGTTCGGCTGCGGCGAGCGGTATCAGCTCACTCAAAGGCGG
TAATACGGTTATCCACAGAATCAGGGGATAACGCAGGAAAGAACATGTGAGCAAAAGGCCAGCAAAAGGC
CAGGAACCGTAAAAAGGCCGCGTTGCTGGCGTTTTTCCATAGGCTCCGCCCCCCTGACGAGCATCACAAA
AATCGACGCTCAAGTCAGAGGTGGCGAAACCCGACAGGACTATAAAGATACCAGGCGTTTCCCCCTGGAA
GCTCCCTCGTGCGCTCTCCTGTTCCGACCCTGCCGCTTACCGGATACCTGTCCGCCTTTCTCCCTTCGGG
AAGCGTGGCGCTTTCTCATAGCTCACGCTGTAGGTATCTCAGTTCGGTGTAGGTCGTTCGCTCCAAGCTG
GGCTGTGTGCACGAACCCCCCGTTCAGCCCGACCGCTGCGCCTTATCCGGTAACTATCGTCTTGAGTCCA
ACCCGGTAAGACACGACTTATCGCCACTGGCAGCAGCCACTGGTAACAGGATTAGCAGAGCGAGGTATGT
AGGCGGTGCTACAGAGTTCTTGAAGTGGTGGCCTAACTACGGCTACACTAGAAGAACAGTATTTGGTATC
TGCGCTCTGCTGAAGCCAGTTACCTTCGGAAAAAGAGTTGGTAGCTCTTGATCCGGCAAACAAACCACCG
CTGGTAGCGGTGGTTTTTTTGTTTGCAAGCAGCAGATTACGCGCAGAAAAAAAGGATCTCAAGAAGATCC
TTTGATCTTTTCTACGGGGTCTGACGCTCAGTGGAACGAAAACTCACGTTAAGGGATTTTGGTCATGAGA
TTATCAAAAAGGATCTTCACCTAGATCCTTTTAAATTAAAAATGAAGTTTTAAATCAATCTAAAGTATAT
ATGAGTAAACTTGGTCTGACAGTTACCAATGCTTAATCAGTGAGGCACCTATCTCAGCGATCTGTCTATT
TCGTTCATCCATAGTTGCCTGACTCCCCGTCGTGTAGATAACTACGATACGGGAGGGCTTACCATCTGGC
CCCAGTGCTGCAATGATACCGCGAGACCCACGCTCACCGGCTCCAGATTTATCAGCAATAAACCAGCCAG
CCGGAAGGGCCGAGCGCAGAAGTGGTCCTGCAACTTTATCCGCCTCCATCCAGTCTATTAATTGTTGCCG
GGAAGCTAGAGTAAGTAGTTCGCCAGTTAATAGTTTGCGCAACGTTGTTGCCATTGCTACAGGCATCGTG
GTGTCACGCTCGTCGTTTGGTATGGCTTCATTCAGCTCCGGTTCCCAACGATCAAGGCGAGTTACATGAT
CCCCCATGTTGTGCAAAAAAGCGGTTAGCTCCTTCGGTCCTCCGATCGTTGTCAGAAGTAAGTTGGCCGC
AGTGTTATCACTCATGGTTATGGCAGCACTGCATAATTCTCTTACTGTCATGCCATCCGTAAGATGCTTT
TCTGTGACTGGTGAGTACTCAACCAAGTCATTCTGAGAATAGTGTATGCGGCGACCGAGTTGCTCTTGCC
CGGCGTCAATACGGGATAATACCGCGCCACATAGCAGAACTTTAAAAGTGCTCATCATTGGAAAACGTTC
TTCGGGGCGAAAACTCTCAAGGATCTTACCGCTGTTGAGATCCAGTTCGATGTAACCCACTCGTGCACCC
AACTGATCTTCAGCATCTTTTACTTTCACCAGCGTTTCTGGGTGAGCAAAAACAGGAAGGCAAAATGCCG
CAAAAAAGGGAATAAGGGCGACACGGAAATGTTGAATACTCATACTCTTCCTTTTTCAATATTATTGAAG
CATTTATCAGGGTTATTGTCTCATGAGCGGATACATATTTGAATGTATTTAGAAAAATAAACAAATAGGG
GTTCCGCGCACATTTCCCCGAAAAGTGCCACCTAAATTGTAAGCGTTAATATTTTGTTAAAATTCGCGTT
AAATTTTTGTTAAATCAGCTCATTTTTTAACCAATAGGCCGAAATCGGCAAAATCCCTTATAAATCAAAA
GAATAGACCGAGATAGGGT
[37 nt withheld, positions 7370-7406]
AAAGAACGTGGACTCCAACGTCAAAGG
[49 nt withheld, positions 7434-7482]
T
[91 nt withheld, positions 7484-7574]
G
[124 nt withheld, positions 7576-7699]
CCCATTCGCCATTCAGGCTGCGCAACTGTTGGGAAGGGCGATCGGTGCGGGCCTCTTCGCTATTACGCCA
GTCGACCGCCAATTCAATATGGCGTATATGGACTCATGCCAATTCAATATGGTGGATCTGGACCTGTGCC
AATTCAATATGGCGTATATGGACTCGTGCCAATTCAATATGGTGGATCTGGACCCCAGCCAATTCAATAT
GGCGGACTTGGCACCATGCCAATTCAATATGGCGGACCTGGCACTGTGCCAACTGGGGAGGGGTCTACTT
GGCACGGTGCCAAGTTTGAGGAGGGGTCTTGGCCCTGTGCCAAGTCCGCCATATTGAATTGGCATGGTGC
CAATAATGGCGGCCATATTGGCTATATGCCAGGATCAATATATAGGCAATATCCAATATGGCCCTATGCC
AATATGGCTATTGGCCAGGTTCAATACTATGTATTGGCCCTATGCCATATAGTATTCCATATATGGGTTT
TCCTATTGACGTAGATAGCCCCTCCCAATGGGCGGTCCCATATACCATATATGGGGCTTCCTAATACCGC
CCATAGCCACTCCCCCATTGACGTCAATGGTCTCTATATATGGTCTTTCCTATTGACGTCATATGGGCGG
TCCTATTGACGTATATGGCGCCTCCCCCATTGACGTCAATTACGGTAAATGGCCCGCCTGGCTCAATGCC
CATTGACGTCAATAGGACCACCCACCATTGACGTCAATGGGATGGCTCATTGCCCATTCATATCCGTTCT
CACGCCCCCTATTGACGTCAATGACGGTAAATGGCCCACTTGGCAGTACATCAATATCTATTAATAGTAA
CTTGGCAAGTACATTACTATTGGAAGTACGCCAGGGTACATTGGCAGTACTCCCATTGACGTCAATGGCG
GTAAATGGCCCGCGATGGCTGCCAAGTACATCCCCATTGACGTCAATGGGGAGGGGCAATGACGCAAATG
GGCGTTCCATTGACGTAAATGGGCGGTAGGCGTGCCTAATGGGAGGTCTATATAAGCAATGCTCGTTTAG
GGAACCGC
